Addgene plasmid #166721: pGMC00004
Purpose: sgRNA against mouse Kitl
Depositing lab: Raj Chari. Depositing organization: Frederick National Laboratory. Publication: Tumour-elicited neutrophils engage mitochondrial metabolism to circumvent nutrient limitations and maintain immune suppression. Rice CM, Davies LC, Subleski JJ, Maio N, Gonzalez-Cotto M, Andrews C, Patel NL, Palmieri EM, Weiss JM, Lee JM, Annunziata CM, Rouault TA, Durum SK, McVicar DW. Nat Commun. 2018 Nov 30;9(1):5099. doi: 10.1038/s41467-018-07505-2. PubMed 30504842.
Backbone
  Vector backbone: pX458
  Vector type: Mammalian Expression, CRISPR
Growth in bacteria
  Bacterial resistance: Ampicillin, 100 μg/mL
  Growth temperature: 37°C
  Growth strain: DH5alpha
  Copy number: High Copy
Gene/Insert
  Gene/Insert name: Kitl
  gRNA/shRNA sequence: CCTCAACTATGTCGCCGGGA
  Species: M. musculus (mouse)
  Entrez Gene: Kitl (a.k.a. Clo, Con, Gb, Kitlg, Mgf, SCF, SF, SLF, Sl, blz, contrasted)
Terms and licenses: Academic/Nonprofit Terms; Industry Terms: Not Available to Industry
How to cite: pGMC00004 was a gift from Raj Chari (Addgene plasmid # 166721 ; http://n2t.net/addgene:166721 ; RRID:Addgene_166721)
