[The description below was written by a language model from this plasmid's Addgene catalogue record and pLannotate feature annotations shown in this document.]
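Description:
pGMC00004 is an all-in-one mammalian CRISPR/Cas9 expression plasmid built on the pX458 backbone and carrying a single guide RNA directed against mouse Kitl (also known as stem cell factor or Kit ligand). It is about 9.3 kb and is propagated in E. coli as a high-copy plasmid through a ColE1/pUC-type origin. Selection is by ampicillin, conferred by the β-lactamase gene under its own promoter. An f1 phage origin is also present, along with small annotated fragments of bom and rop that appear to be backbone remnants.

Two expression units are arranged in tandem. The human U6 RNA polymerase III promoter drives the sgRNA: the Kitl-specific spacer sits in the short gap between the promoter and the Streptococcus pyogenes guide RNA scaffold. A second, partial scaffold annotation follows immediately downstream. The second unit uses a hybrid CBh-type promoter, made up of the CMV enhancer, chicken β-actin promoter and a hybrid intron, to express S. pyogenes Cas9. The annotation tool splits Cas9 into contiguous N- and C-terminal portions, which together appear to form one continuous coding sequence. Cas9 is followed by a nucleoplasmin nuclear localization signal and then EGFP, and the unit ends with the bovine growth hormone polyadenylation signal. The table does not annotate the short linker between the NLS and EGFP, which in pX458 is generally a 2A peptide that yields separate Cas9 and EGFP proteins. A single AAV2 inverted terminal repeat lies downstream, which by itself does not make the plasmid an AAV packaging vector.

The plasmid is suited to transient transfection of mouse cells to disrupt Kitl, with EGFP fluorescence allowing transfected cells to be identified or sorted.
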