Features (pLannotate 1.2.2; 19 found; start..end, strand, type, name):
      1..241     +  promoter       U6 promoter: RNA polymerase III promoter for human U6 snRNA
    271..346     +  misc_RNA       gRNA scaffold: guide RNA scaffold for the Streptococcus pyogenes CRISPR/Cas9 system
    353..396     +  misc_RNA       gRNA scaffold (fragment): guide RNA scaffold for the Streptococcus pyogenes CRISPR/Cas9 system
    443..728     +  enhancer       CMV enhancer: human cytomegalovirus immediate early enhancer; contains an 18-bp deletion relative to the standard CMV enhancer
    730..1007    +  promoter       chicken β-actin promoter: No description available
   1008..1235    +  intron         hybrid intron: hybrid between chicken β-actin (CBA) and minute virus of mice (MMV) introns (Gray et al., 2011)
   1373..2974    +  CDS            Cas9(N): N-terminal portion of Streptococcus pyogenes Cas9 (Zetsche et al., 2015)
   2975..5473    +  CDS            Cas9(C): C-terminal portion of Streptococcus pyogenes Cas9 (Zetsche et al., 2015)
   5474..5521    +  CDS            nucleoplasmin NLS: bipartite nuclear localization signal from nucleoplasmin
   5591..6304    +  CDS            EGFP: EGFP is a basic (constitutively fluorescent) green fluorescent protein published in 1996, derived from Aequorea victoria. It is reported to be a rapidly-maturing weak dimer with moderate acid sensitivity.
   6338..6449    +  polyA_signal   bGH poly(A) signal: bovine growth hormone polyadenylation signal
   6554..6694    +  repeat_region  AAV2 ITR: inverted terminal repeat of adeno-associated virus serotype 2 inverted
   6699..6750    -  misc_feature   bom (fragment): basis of mobility region from pBR322
   6769..7224    +  rep_origin     f1 ori (sequence partly withheld): f1 bacteriophage origin of replication; arrow indicates direction of (+) strand synthesis
   7225..7274    -  misc_feature   bom (fragment): basis of mobility region from pBR322
   7376..7411    -  CDS            rop (fragment): Rop protein, which maintains plasmids at low copy number; rop
   7506..7610    +  promoter       AmpR promoter: bla
   7611..8471    +  CDS            AmpR: β-lactamase; bla; confers resistance to ampicillin, carbenicillin, and related antibiotics
   8642..9230    +  rep_origin     ori: high-copy-number ColE1/pMB1/pBR322/pUC origin of replication
>Addgene plasmid #166721 | pGMC00004 | addgene full sequence | sequence record 334559 | Addgene NGS Result
GAGGGCCTATTTCCCATGATTCCTTCATATTTGCATATACGATACAAGGCTGTTAGAGAGATAATTGGAA
TTAATTTGACTGTAAACACAAAGATATTAGTACAAAATACGTGACGTAGAAAGTAATAATTTCTTGGGTA
GTTTGCAGTTTTAAAATTATGTTTTAAAATGGACTATCATATGCTTACCGTAACTTGAAAGTATTTCGAT
TTCTTGGCTTTATATATCTTGTGGAAAGGACGAAACACCGCCTCAACTATGTCGCCGGGAGTTTTAGAGC
TAGAAATAGCAAGTTAAAATAAGGCTAGTCCGTTATCAACTTGAAAAAGTGGCACCGAGTCGGTGCTTTT
TTGTTTTAGAGCTAGAAATAGCAAGTTAAAATAAGGCTAGTCCGTTTTTAGCGCGTGCGCCAATTCTGCA
GACAAATGGCTCTAGAGGTACCCGTTACATAACTTACGGTAAATGGCCCGCCTGGCTGACCGCCCAACGA
CCCCCGCCCATTGACGTCAATAGTAACGCCAATAGGGACTTTCCATTGACGTCAATGGGTGGAGTATTTA
CGGTAAACTGCCCACTTGGCAGTACATCAAGTGTATCATATGCCAAGTACGCCCCCTATTGACGTCAATG
ACGGTAAATGGCCCGCCTGGCATTGTGCCCAGTACATGACCTTATGGGACTTTCCTACTTGGCAGTACAT
CTACGTATTAGTCATCGCTATTACCATGGTCGAGGTGAGCCCCACGTTCTGCTTCACTCTCCCCATCTCC
CCCCCCTCCCCACCCCCAATTTTGTATTTATTTATTTTTTAATTATTTTGTGCAGCGATGGGGGCGGGGG
GGGGGGGGGGGCGCGCGCCRGGGGGGGGGGGGGGGGGGGGGGGGGGGGGGGGGGGGRGGCGGRGAGGKGC
GGCGGCAGCCAATCAGAGCGGCGCGCTCCGAAAGTTTCCTTTTATGGCGAGGCGGCGGCGGCGGCGGCCC
TATAAAAAGCGAAGCGCGCGGCGGGCGGGAGTCGCTGCGCGCTGCCTTCGCCCCGTGCCCCGCTCCGCCG
CCGCCTCGCGCCGCCCGCCCCGGCTCTGACTGACCGCGTTACTCCCACAGGTGAGCGGGCGGGACGGCCC
TTCTCCTCCGGGCTGTAATTAGCTGAGCAAGAGGTAAGGGTTTAAGGGATGGTTGGTTGGTGGGGTATTA
ATGTTTAATTACCTGGAGCACCTGCCTGAAATCACTTTTTTTCAGGTTGGACCGGTGCCACCATGGACTA
TAAGGACCACGACGGAGACTACAAGGATCATGATATTGATTACAAAGACGATGACGATAAGATGGCCCCA
AAGAAGAAGCGGAAGGTCGGTATCCACGGAGTCCCAGCAGCCGACAAGAAGTACAGCATCGGCCTGGACA
TCGGCACCAACTCTGTGGGCTGGGCCGTGATCACCGACGAGTACAAGGTGCCCAGCAAGAAATTCAAGGT
GCTGGGCAACACCGACCGGCACAGCATCAAGAAGAACCTGATCGGAGCCCTGCTGTTCGACAGCGGCGAA
ACAGCCGAGGCCACCCGGCTGAAGAGAACCGCCAGAAGAAGATACACCAGACGGAAGAACCGGATCTGCT
ATCTGCAAGAGATCTTCAGCAACGAGATGGCCAAGGTGGACGACAGCTTCTTCCACAGACTGGAAGAGTC
CTTCCTGGTGGAAGAGGATAAGAAGCACGAGCGGCACCCCATCTTCGGCAACATCGTGGACGAGGTGGCC
TACCACGAGAAGTACCCCACCATCTACCACCTGAGAAAGAAACTGGTGGACAGCACCGACAAGGCCGACC
TGCGGCTGATCTATCTGGCCCTGGCCCACATGATCAAGTTCCGGGGCCACTTCCTGATCGAGGGCGACCT
GAACCCCGACAACAGCGACGTGGACAAGCTGTTCATCCAGCTGGTGCAGACCTACAACCAGCTGTTCGAG
GAAAACCCCATCAACGCCAGCGGCGTGGACGCCAAGGCCATCCTGTCTGCCAGACTGAGCAAGAGCAGAC
GGCTGGAAAATCTGATCGCCCAGCTGCCCGGCGAGAAGAAGAATGGCCTGTTCGGAAACCTGATTGCCCT
GAGCCTGGGCCTGACCCCCAACTTCAAGAGCAACTTCGACCTGGCCGAGGATGCCAAACTGCAGCTGAGC
AAGGACACCTACGACGACGACCTGGACAACCTGCTGGCCCAGATCGGCGACCAGTACGCCGACCTGTTTC
TGGCCGCCAAGAACCTGTCCGACGCCATCCTGCTGAGCGACATCCTGAGAGTGAACACCGAGATCACCAA
GGCCCCCCTGAGCGCCTCTATGATCAAGAGATACGACGAGCACCACCAGGACCTGACCCTGCTGAAAGCT
CTCGTGCGGCAGCAGCTGCCTGAGAAGTACAAAGAGATTTTCTTCGACCAGAGCAAGAACGGCTACGCCG
GCTACATTGACGGCGGAGCCAGCCAGGAAGAGTTCTACAAGTTCATCAAGCCCATCCTGGAAAAGATGGA
CGGCACCGAGGAACTGCTCGTGAAGCTGAACAGAGAGGACCTGCTGCGGAAGCAGCGGACCTTCGACAAC
GGCAGCATCCCCCACCAGATCCACCTGGGAGAGCTGCACGCCATTCTGCGGCGGCAGGAAGATTTTTACC
CATTCCTGAAGGACAACCGGGAAAAGATCGAGAAGATCCTGACCTTCCGCATCCCCTACTACGTGGGCCC
TCTGGCCAGGGGAAACAGCAGATTCGCCTGGATGACCAGAAAGAGCGAGGAAACCATCACCCCCTGGAAC
TTCGAGGAAGTGGTGGACAAGGGCGCTTCCGCCCAGAGCTTCATCGAGCGGATGACCAACTTCGATAAGA
ACCTGCCCAACGAGAAGGTGCTGCCCAAGCACAGCCTGCTGTACGAGTACTTCACCGTGTATAACGAGCT
GACCAAAGTGAAATACGTGACCGAGGGAATGAGAAAGCCCGCCTTCCTGAGCGGCGAGCAGAAAAAGGCC
ATCGTGGACCTGCTGTTCAAGACCAACCGGAAAGTGACCGTGAAGCAGCTGAAAGAGGACTACTTCAAGA
AAATCGAGTGCTTCGACTCCGTGGAAATCTCCGGCGTGGAAGATCGGTTCAACGCCTCCCTGGGCACATA
CCACGATCTGCTGAAAATTATCAAGGACAAGGACTTCCTGGACAATGAGGAAAACGAGGACATTCTGGAA
GATATCGTGCTGACCCTGACACTGTTTGAGGACAGAGAGATGATCGAGGAACGGCTGAAAACCTATGCCC
ACCTGTTCGACGACAAAGTGATGAAGCAGCTGAAGCGGCGGAGATACACCGGCTGGGGCAGGCTGAGCCG
GAAGCTGATCAACGGCATCCGGGACAAGCAGTCCGGCAAGACAATCCTGGATTTCCTGAAGTCCGACGGC
TTCGCCAACAGAAACTTCATGCAGCTGATCCACGACGACAGCCTGACCTTTAAAGAGGACATCCAGAAAG
CCCAGGTGTCCGGCCAGGGCGATAGCCTGCACGAGCACATTGCCAATCTGGCCGGCAGCCCCGCCATTAA
GAAGGGCATCCTGCAGACAGTGAAGGTGGTGGACGAGCTCGTGAAAGTGATGGGCCGGCACAAGCCCGAG
AACATCGTGATCGAAATGGCCAGAGAGAACCAGACCACCCAGAAGGGACAGAAGAACAGCCGCGAGAGAA
TGAAGCGGATCGAAGAGGGCATCAAAGAGCTGGGCAGCCAGATCCTGAAAGAACACCCCGTGGAAAACAC
CCAGCTGCAGAACGAGAAGCTGTACCTGTACTACCTGCAGAATGGGCGGGATATGTACGTGGACCAGGAA
CTGGACATCAACCGGCTGTCCGACTACGATGTGGACCATATCGTGCCTCAGAGCTTTCTGAAGGACGACT
CCATCGACAACAAGGTGCTGACCAGAAGCGACAAGAACCGGGGCAAGAGCGACAACGTGCCCTCCGAAGA
GGTCGTGAAGAAGATGAAGAACTACTGGCGGCAGCTGCTGAACGCCAAGCTGATTACCCAGAGAAAGTTC
GACAATCTGACCAAGGCCGAGAGAGGCGGCCTGAGCGAACTGGATAAGGCCGGCTTCATCAAGAGACAGC
TGGTGGAAACCCGGCAGATCACAAAGCACGTGGCACAGATCCTGGACTCCCGGATGAACACTAAGTACGA
CGAGAATGACAAGCTGATCCGGGAAGTGAAAGTGATCACCCTGAAGTCCAAGCTGGTGTCCGATTTCCGG
AAGGATTTCCAGTTTTACAAAGTGCGCGAGATCAACAACTACCACCACGCCCACGACGCCTACCTGAACG
CCGTCGTGGGAACCGCCCTGATCAAAAAGTACCCTAAGCTGGAAAGCGAGTTCGTGTACGGCGACTACAA
GGTGTACGACGTGCGGAAGATGATCGCCAAGAGCGAGCAGGAAATCGGCAAGGCTACCGCCAAGTACTTC
TTCTACAGCAACATCATGAACTTTTTCAAGACCGAGATTACCCTGGCCAACGGCGAGATCCGGAAGCGGC
CTCTGATCGAGACAAACGGCGAAACCGGGGAGATCGTGTGGGATAAGGGCCGGGATTTTGCCACCGTGCG
GAAAGTGCTGAGCATGCCCCAAGTGAATATCGTGAAAAAGACCGAGGTGCAGACAGGCGGCTTCAGCAAA
GAGTCTATCCTGCCCAAGAGGAACAGCGATAAGCTGATCGCCAGAAAGAAGGACTGGGACCCTAAGAAGT
ACGGCGGCTTCGACAGCCCCACCGTGGCCTATTCTGTGCTGGTGGTGGCCAAAGTGGAAAAGGGCAAGTC
CAAGAAACTGAAGAGTGTGAAAGAGCTGCTGGGGATCACCATCATGGAAAGAAGCAGCTTCGAGAAGAAT
CCCATCGACTTTCTGGAAGCCAAGGGCTACAAAGAAGTGAAAAAGGACCTGATCATCAAGCTGCCTAAGT
ACTCCCTGTTCGAGCTGGAAAACGGCCGGAAGAGAATGCTGGCCTCTGCCGGCGAACTGCAGAAGGGAAA
CGAACTGGCCCTGCCCTCCAAATATGTGAACTTCCTGTACCTGGCCAGCCACTATGAGAAGCTGAAGGGC
TCCCCCGAGGATAATGAGCAGAAACAGCTGTTTGTGGAACAGCACAAGCACTACCTGGACGAGATCATCG
AGCAGATCAGCGAGTTCTCCAAGAGAGTGATCCTGGCCGACGCTAATCTGGACAAAGTGCTGTCCGCCTA
CAACAAGCACCGGGATAAGCCCATCAGAGAGCAGGCCGAGAATATCATCCACCTGTTTACCCTGACCAAT
CTGGGAGCCCCTGCCGCCTTCAAGTACTTTGACACCACCATCGACCGGAAGAGGTACACCAGCACCAAAG
AGGTGCTGGACGCCACCCTGATCCACCAGAGCATCACCGGCCTGTACGAGACACGGATCGACCTGTCTCA
GCTGGGAGGCGACAAAAGGCCGGCGGCCACGAAAAAGGCCGGCCAGGCAAAAAAGAAAAAGGAATTCGGC
AGTGGAGAGGGCAGAGGAAGTCTGCTAACATGCGGTGACGTCGAGGAGAATCCTGGCCCAGTGAGCAAGG
GCGAGGAGCTGTTCACCGGGGTGGTGCCCATCCTGGTCGAGCTGGACGGCGACGTAAACGGCCACAAGTT
CAGCGTGTCCGGCGAGGGCGAGGGCGATGCCACCTACGGCAAGCTGACCCTGAAGTTCATCTGCACCACC
GGCAAGCTGCCCGTGCCCTGGCCCACCCTCGTGACCACCCTGACCTACGGCGTGCAGTGCTTCAGCCGCT
ACCCCGACCACATGAAGCAGCACGACTTCTTCAAGTCCGCCATGCCCGAAGGCTACGTCCAGGAGCGCAC
CATCTTCTTCAAGGACGACGGCAACTACAAGACCCGCGCCGAGGTGAAGTTCGAGGGCGACACCCTGGTG
AACCGCATCGAGCTGAAGGGCATCGACTTCAAGGAGGACGGCAACATCCTGGGGCACAAGCTGGAGTACA
ACTACAACAGCCACAACGTCTATATCATGGCCGACAAGCAGAAGAACGGCATCAAGGTGAACTTCAAGAT
CCGCCACAACATCGAGGACGGCAGCGTGCAGCTCGCCGACCACTACCAGCAGAACACCCCCATCGGCGAC
GGCCCCGTGCTGCTGCCCGACAACCACTACCTGAGCACCCAGTCCGCCCTGAGCAAAGACCCCAACGAGA
AGCGCGATCACATGGTCCTGCTGGAGTTCGTGACCGCCGCCGGGATCACTCTCGGCATGGACGAGCTGTA
CAAGGAATTCTAACTAGAGCTCGCTGATCAGCCTCGACTGTGCCTTCTAGTTGCCAGCCATCTGTTGTTT
GCCCCTCCCCCGTGCCTTCCTTGACCCTGGAAGGTGCCACTCCCACTGTCCTTTCCTAATAAAATGAGGA
AATTGCATCGCATTGTCTGAGTAGGTGTCATTCTATTCTGGGGGGTGGGGTGGGGCAGGACAGCAAGGGG
GAGGATTGGGAAGAGAATAGCAGGCATGCTGGGGAGCGGCCGCAGGAACCCCTAGTGATGGAGTTGGCCA
CTCCCTCTCTGCGCGCTCGCTCGCTCACTGAGGCCGGGCGACCAAAGGTCGCCCGACGCCCGGGCTTTGC
CCGGGCGGCCTCAGTGAGCGAGCGAGCGCGCAGCTGCCTGCAGGGGCGCCTGATGCGGTATTTTCTCCTT
ACGCATCTGTGCGGTATTTCACACCGCATA
[95 nt withheld, positions 6751-6845]
T
[46 nt withheld, positions 6847-6892]
C
[141 nt withheld, positions 6894-7034]
CCTTTGACGTTGGAGTCCACGTTCTTT
[37 nt withheld, positions 7062-7098]
ACTCTATCTCGGGCTATTCTTTTGATTTATAAGGGATTTTGCCGATTTCGGTCTATTGGTTAAAAAATGA
GCTGATTTAACAAAAATTTAACGCGAATTTTAACAAAATATTAACGTTTACAATTTTATGGTGCACTCTC
AGTACAATCTGCTCTGATGCCGCATAGTTAAGCCAGCCCCGACACCCGCCAACACCCGCTGACGCGCCCT
GACGGGCTTGTCTGCTCCCGGCATCCGCTTACAGACAAGCTGTGACCGTCTCCGGGAGCTGCATGTGTCA
GAGGTTTTCACCGTCATCACCGAAACGCGCGAGACGAAAGGGCCTCGTGATACGCCTATTTTTATAGGTT
AATGTCATGATAATAATGGTTTCTTAGACGTCAGGTGGCACTTTTCGGGGAAATGTGCGCGGAACCCCTA
TTTGTTTATTTTTCTAAATACATTCAAATATGTATCCGCTCATGAGACAATAACCCTGATAAATGCTTCA
ATAATATTGAAAAAGGAAGAGTATGAGTATTCAACATTTCCGTGTCGCCCTTATTCCCTTTTTTGCGGCA
TTTTGCCTTCCTGTTTTTGCTCACCCAGAAACGCTGGTGAAAGTAAAAGATGCTGAAGATCAGTTGGGTG
CACGAGTGGGTTACATCGAACTGGATCTCAACAGCGGTAAGATCCTTGAGAGTTTTCGCCCCGAAGAACG
TTTTCCAATGATGAGCACTTTTAAAGTTCTGCTATGTGGCGCGGTATTATCCCGTATTGACGCCGGGCAA
GAGCAACTCGGTCGCCGCATACACTATTCTCAGAATGACTTGGTTGAGTACTCACCAGTCACAGAAAAGC
ATCTTACGGATGGCATGACAGTAAGAGAATTATGCAGTGCTGCCATAACCATGAGTGATAACACTGCGGC
CAACTTACTTCTGACAACGATCGGAGGACCGAAGGAGCTAACCGCTTTTTTGCACAACATGGGGGATCAT
GTAACTCGCCTTGATCGTTGGGAACCGGAGCTGAATGAAGCCATACCAAACGACGAGCGTGACACCACGA
TGCCTGTAGCAATGGCAACAACGTTGCGCAAACTATTAACTGGCGAACTACTTACTCTAGCTTCCCGGCA
ACAATTAATAGACTGGATGGAGGCGGATAAAGTTGCAGGACCACTTCTGCGCTCGGCCCTTCCGGCTGGC
TGGTTTATTGCTGATAAATCTGGAGCCGGTGAGCGTGGAAGCCGCGGTATCATTGCAGCACTGGGGCCAG
ATGGTAAGCCCTCCCGTATCGTAGTTATCTACACGACGGGGAGTCAGGCAACTATGGATGAACGAAATAG
ACAGATCGCTGAGATAGGTGCCTCACTGATTAAGCATTGGTAACTGTCAGACCAAGTTTACTCATATATA
CTTTAGATTGATTTAAAACTTCATTTTTAATTTAAAAGGATCTAGGTGAAGATCCTTTTTGATAATCTCA
TGACCAAAATCCCTTAACGTGAGTTTTCGTTCCACTGAGCGTCAGACCCCGTAGAAAAGATCAAAGGATC
TTCTTGAGATCCTTTTTTTCTGCGCGTAATCTGCTGCTTGCAAACAAAAAAACCACCGCTACCAGCGGTG
GTTTGTTTGCCGGATCAAGAGCTACCAACTCTTTTTCCGAAGGTAACTGGCTTCAGCAGAGCGCAGATAC
CAAATACTGTTCTTCTAGTGTAGCCGTAGTTAGGCCACCACTTCAAGAACTCTGTAGCACCGCCTACATA
CCTCGCTCTGCTAATCCTGTTACCAGTGGCTGCTGCCAGTGGCGATAAGTCGTGTCTTACCGGGTTGGAC
TCAAGACGATAGTTACCGGATAAGGCGCAGCGGTCGGGCTGAACGGGGGGTTCGTGCACACAGCCCAGCT
TGGAGCGAACGACCTACACCGAACTGAGATACCTACAGCGTGAGCTATGAGAAAGCGCCACGCTTCCCGA
AGGGAGAAAGGCGGACAGGTATCCGGTAAGCGGCAGGGTCGGAACAGGAGAGCGCACGAGGGAGCTTCCA
GGGGGAAACGCCTGGTATCTTTATAGTCCTGTCGGGTTTCGCCACCTCTGACTTGAGCGTCGATTTTTGT
GATGCTCGTCAGGGGGGCGGAGCCTATGGAAAAACGCCAGCAACGCGGCCTTTTTACGGTTCCTGGCCTT
TTGCTGGCCTTTTGCTCACATGT
